Addgene plasmid #183809: pAAV-TRE-DIO-GCaMP6s
Purpose: his plasmid is for use with neuronal cell-type selective activity tagging. The GCaMP6 expression requires both neural activity and Cre recombinase.
Depositing lab: William Wisden. Depositing organization: Imperial College London. Publication: A specific circuit in the midbrain detects stress and induces restorative sleep. Yu X, Zhao G, Wang D, Wang S, Li R, Li A, Wang H, Nollet M, Chun YY, Zhao T, Yustos R, Li H, Zhao J, Li J, Cai M, Vyssotski AL, Li Y, Dong H, Franks NP, Wisden W. Science. 2022 Jul;377(6601):63-72. doi: 10.1126/science.abn0853. Epub 2022 Jun 30. PubMed 35771921.
Backbone
  Vector backbone: pUC
  Backbone size w/o insert (bp): 2900
  Total vector size (bp): 6028
  Vector type: Mammalian Expression, Mouse Targeting, AAV, Cre/Lox
Growth in bacteria
  Bacterial resistance: Ampicillin, 100 μg/mL
  Growth temperature: 37°C
  Growth strain: NEB Stable
  Copy number: High Copy
Gene/Insert
  Gene/Insert name: AAV transgene TetO promoter-DIO/flex-GCaMP6
  Species: Synthetic
  Insert size (bp): 3434
  Cloning method: Ligation Independent Cloning
  Sequencing primers: 5′ GCCACGTGATGACAAACCTTG; 3′ ctcactcgagaacgtctatatc
Resource information
  A portion of this plasmid was derived from a plasmid made by: The GCaMP6s reading frame was isolated from pGP-CMV-GCaMP6s (gift of Douglas Kim, Addgene plasmid #40753).
Terms and licenses: Academic/Nonprofit Terms; Industry Terms: Not Available to Industry
How to cite: pAAV-TRE-DIO-GCaMP6s was a gift from William Wisden (Addgene plasmid # 183809 ; http://n2t.net/addgene:183809 ; RRID:Addgene_183809)
