[The description below was written by a language model from this plasmid's Addgene catalogue record and pLannotate feature annotations shown in this document.]
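Description:
pAAV-TRE-DIO-GCaMP6s is an adeno-associated virus transfer plasmid built on a pUC-type backbone, about 6 kb in total. It is intended for packaging into recombinant AAV for delivery to mouse neurons. In bacteria it is maintained through a high-copy ColE1/pUC origin and selected with ampicillin via the β-lactamase gene; an f1 phage origin is also present. The transgene is flanked by AAV2 inverted terminal repeats, which direct replication and encapsidation of the cassette. The annotation finds one full-length ITR downstream of the cassette, while the upstream ITR is detected only as short fragments. This is a common outcome for these repeat-rich, hard-to-sequence elements.

The payload is driven by the tight TRE promoter (PTight), which consists of seven tet operator repeats fused to a minimal CMV promoter and is essentially silent unless a tetracycline-controlled transactivator is supplied. Downstream lies a DIO/FLEx cassette: the GCaMP6s calcium-indicator coding sequence sits in the antisense orientation between pairs of oppositely oriented lox2272 and loxP sites. Cre recombinase inverts the reading frame into the sense orientation and then excises sites so that the inversion is locked. A WPRE and the human growth hormone polyadenylation signal follow, enhancing transcript stability and processing.

Expression therefore needs two inputs, Cre and a tet transactivator. According to the record, the plasmid is for cell-type-selective activity tagging, with GCaMP6s requiring both neural activity and Cre. The activity dependence presumably comes from a separately delivered, activity-regulated transactivator, which is not part of this construct and is not described in the record. Tagged neurons of a defined Cre-expressing type can then be studied by calcium imaging or photometry.
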