Features (pLannotate 1.2.2; 22 found; start..end, strand, type, name):
    255..277     +  misc_feature   MCS (fragment): pUC18/19 multiple cloning site
    290..323     +  protein_bind   lox2272: Cre-mediated recombination occurs in the 8-bp core sequence (GGATACTT). lox2272 sites are compatible with each other, but incompatible with loxP or loxN sites (Lee and Saito, 1988). Cre recombinase
    324..373     -  intron         β-globin intron (fragment): internally truncated intron from human β-globin
    374..407     +  protein_bind   loxP: Cre-mediated recombination occurs in the 8-bp core sequence (GCATACAT). Cre recombinase
    417..1769    -  CDS            GCaMP6s: improved fluorescent protein-based calcium sensor (Chen et al., 2013)
   1797..1830    -  protein_bind   lox2272: Cre-mediated recombination occurs in the 8-bp core sequence (GGATACTT). lox2272 sites are compatible with each other, but incompatible with loxP or loxN sites (Lee and Saito, 1988). Cre recombinase
   1831..1880    -  intron         β-globin intron (fragment): internally truncated intron from human β-globin
   1881..1914    -  protein_bind   loxP: Cre-mediated recombination occurs in the 8-bp core sequence (GCATACAT). Cre recombinase
   1915..1939    +  misc_feature   MCS (fragment): pBluescript multiple cloning site
   1939..2527    +  misc_feature   WPRE: woodchuck hepatitis virus posttranscriptional regulatory element
   2559..3035    +  polyA_signal   hGH poly(A) signal: human growth hormone polyadenylation signal
   3075..3215    +  repeat_region  AAV2 ITR: inverted terminal repeat of adeno-associated virus serotype 2 inverted
   3220..3271    -  misc_feature   bom (fragment): basis of mobility region from pBR322
   3290..3745    +  rep_origin     f1 ori (sequence partly withheld): f1 bacteriophage origin of replication; arrow indicates direction of (+) strand synthesis
   3746..3795    -  misc_feature   bom (fragment): basis of mobility region from pBR322
   3897..3932    -  CDS            rop (fragment): Rop protein, which maintains plasmids at low copy number; rop
   4027..4131    +  promoter       AmpR promoter: bla
   4132..4992    +  CDS            AmpR: β-lactamase; bla; confers resistance to ampicillin, carbenicillin, and related antibiotics
   5163..5751    +  rep_origin     ori: high-copy-number ColE1/pMB1/pBR322/pUC origin of replication
   5824..5851    +  repeat_region  AAV2 ITR (fragment): inverted terminal repeat of adeno-associated virus serotype 2 inverted
   5880..5907    +  repeat_region  AAV2 ITR (fragment): inverted terminal repeat of adeno-associated virus serotype 2 inverted
   5955..250     +  promoter       tight TRE promoter (across the origin): Tet-responsive promoter PTight, consisting of seven tet operator sequences followed by the minimal CMV promoter
>Addgene plasmid #183809 | pAAV-TRE-DIO-GCaMP6s | addgene full sequence | sequence record 366066 | Addgene NGS Result
GATGTCGAGTTTACTCCCTATCAGTGATAGAGAACGTATGTCGAGTTTACTCCCTATCAGTGATAGAGAA
CGTATGTCGAGTTTACTCCCTATCAGTGATAGAGAACGTATGTCGAGTTTATCCCTATCAGTGATAGAGA
ACGTATGTCGAGTTTACTCCCTATCAGTGATAGAGAACGTATGTCGAGGTAGGCGTGTACGGTGGGAGGC
CTATATAAGCAGAGCTCGTTTAGTGAACCGTCAGATCGCCTGGAGAATTCGAGCTCGGTACCCGGGGGTC
GACTCCGGAATAACTTCGTATAGGATACTTTATACGAAGTTATGCAGAATGGTAGCTGGATTGTAGCTGC
TATTAGCAATATGAAACCTCTTAATAACTTCGTATAGCATACATTATACGAAGTTATGGCGCGCCCTCAC
TTCGCTGTCATCATTTGTACAAACTCTTCGTAGTTTACCTGACCATCCCCATCGATGTCTGCTTCCCTGA
TCATTTCATCAACCTCTTCATCTGTTAACTTCTCTCCAAGGTTTGTCATCACGTGGCGAAGCTCTGCTGC
ACTGATGTAGCCATTGCCATCCTTATCAAACACACCGAACGCTTCTCTAATTTCTTCTTCCGTGTCCCTG
TATTTCATTTTTCTTGCCATCATTGTCAGGAACTCAGGGAAGTCGATTGTGCCGTCACCGTCGGCATCTA
CTTCATTGATCATGTCCTGCAGCTCTGCTTCTGTGGGGTTCTGCCCCAGAGACCGCATCACCGTCCCCAG
CTCCTTGGTTGTTATTGTCCCATCCCCGTCCTTGTCAAATAGGGAGAAAGCCTCTTTAAATTCTGCGATC
TGCTCTTCAGTCAGTTGGTCCGGCAGGTTGTACTCCAGCTTGTGCCCCAGGATGTTGCCGTCCTCCTTGA
AGTCGATGCCCTTCAGCTCGATGCGGTTCACCAGGGTGTCGCCCTCGAACTTCACCTCGGCGCGGGTCTT
GTAGTTGCCGTCGTCCTTGAAGAAGATGGTGCGCTCCTGGATGTAGCCTTCGGGCATGGCGGACTTGAAG
AAGTCGTGCTGCTTCATGTGGTCGGGGTAGCGGCTGAAGCACTGCACGCCGTAGGTCAGGGTGGTCACGA
GGGTGGGCCAGGGCACGGGCAGCTTGCCGGTGGTGCAGATGAACTTCAGGGTCAGCTTGCCGTAGGTGGC
ATCGCCCTCACCCTCGCCGGACACGCTGAACTTGTGGCCGTTTACGTCGCCGTCCAGCTCGACCAGGATG
GGCACCACCCCGGTGAACAGCTCCTCGCCCTTGCTCACCATGCTCCCTCCGGTACCGCCCTTGTACAGCT
CGTCCATGCCGAGAGTGATCCCGGCGGCGGTCACGAACTCCAGCAGGACCATGTGATCGCGCTTCTCGTT
GGGGTCTTTCGAAAGTTTGGACTGCACGCTCAGGTAGTGGTTGTCGGGCAGCAGCACGGGGCCGTCGCCG
ATGGGGGTGTTCTGCTGGTAGTGGTAGGCGAGCTGCACGCCGCCGTCCTCGATGTTGTGGCGGATGTGGA
AGTTCGCCTTGATGCCGTTCTTCTGCTTGTCGGCCTTGATATAGACGTTCTCGAGTGAGCTCAGCCGACC
TATAGCTCTGACTGCGTGACCTGTCTTATTCCACTTACGACGTGATGAGTCCACCATGGTGGCGAGATCC
TTATCGTCATCGTCGTACAGATCCCGACCCATTTGCTGTCCACCAGTCATGCTCGCCATACCATGATGAT
GATGATGATGAGAACCCATGGTGGCGAGATCTGAGTCGAGGCTAGCATAACTTCGTATAAAGTATCCTAT
ACGAAGTTATTTGCCTTAACCCAGAAATTATCACTGTTATTCTTTAGAATGGTGCAAAGAATAACTTCGT
ATAATGTATGCTATACGAAGTTATGAATTCGATATCAAGCTTATCGATAATCAACCTCTGGATTACAAAA
TTTGTGAAAGATTGACTGGTATTCTTAACTATGTTGCTCCTTTTACGCTATGTGGATACGCTGCTTTAAT
GCCTTTGTATCATGCTATTGCTTCCCGTATGGCTTTCATTTTCTCCTCCTTGTATAAATCCTGGTTGCTG
TCTCTTTATGAGGAGTTGTGGCCCGTTGTCAGGCAACGTGGCGTGGTGTGCACTGTGTTTGCTGACGCAA
CCCCCACTGGTTGGGGCATTGCCACCACCTGTCAGCTCCTTTCCGGGACTTTCGCTTTCCCCCTCCCTAT
TGCCACGGCGGAACTCATCGCCGCCTGCCTTGCCCGCTGCTGGACAGGGGCTCGGCTGTTGGGCACTGAC
AATTCCGTGGTGTTGTCGGGGAAATCATCGTCCTTTCCTTGGCTGCTCGCCTATGTTGCCACCTGGATTC
TGCGCGGGACGTCCTTCTGCTACGTCCCTTCGGCCCTCAATCCAGCGGACCTTCCTTCCCGCGGCCTGCT
GCCGGCTCTGCGGCCTCTTCCGCGTCTTCGCCTTCGCCCTCAGACGAGTCGGATCTCCCTTTGGGCCGCC
TCCCCGCATCGATACCGAGCGCTGCTCGAGAGATCTACGGGTGGCATCCCTGTGACCCCTCCCCAGTGCC
TCTCCTGGCCCTGGAAGTTGCCACTCCAGTGCCCACCAGCCTTGTCCTAATAAAATTAAGTTGCATCATT
TTGTCTGACTAGGTGTCCTTCTATAATATTATGGGGTGGAGGGGGGTGGTATGGAGCAAGGGGCAAGTTG
GGAAGACAACCTGTAGGGCCTGCGGGGTCTATTGGGAACCAAGCTGGAGTGCAGTGGCACAATCTTGGCT
CACTGCAATCTCCGCCTCCTGGGTTCAAGCGATTCTCCTGCCTCAGCCTCCCGAGTTGTTGGGATTCCAG
GCATGCATGACCAGGCTCAGCTAATTTTTGTTTTTTTGGTAGAGACGGGGTTTCACCATATTGGCCAGGC
TGGTCTCCAACTCCTAATCTCAGGTGATCTACCCACCTTGGCCTCCCAAATTGCTGGGATTACAGGCGTG
AACCACTGCTCCCTTCCCTGTCCTTCTGATTTTGTAGGTAACCACGTGCGGACCGAGCGGCCGCAGGAAC
CCCTAGTGATGGAGTTGGCCACTCCCTCTCTGCGCGCTCGCTCGCTCACTGAGGCCGGGCGACCAAAGGT
CGCCCGACGCCCGGGCTTTGCCCGGGCGGCCTCAGTGAGCGAGCGAGCGCGCAGCTGCCTGCAGGGGCGC
CTGATGCGGTATTTTCTCCTTACGCATCTGTGCGGTATTTCACACCGCATA
[95 nt withheld, positions 3272-3366]
T
[46 nt withheld, positions 3368-3413]
C
[141 nt withheld, positions 3415-3555]
CCTTTGACGTTGGAGTCCACGTTCTTT
[37 nt withheld, positions 3583-3619]
ACTCTATCTCGGGCTATTCTTTTGATTTATAAGGGATTTTGCCGATTTCGGTCTATTGGTTAAAAAATGA
GCTGATTTAACAAAAATTTAACGCGAATTTTAACAAAATATTAACGTTTACAATTTTATGGTGCACTCTC
AGTACAATCTGCTCTGATGCCGCATAGTTAAGCCAGCCCCGACACCCGCCAACACCCGCTGACGCGCCCT
GACGGGCTTGTCTGCTCCCGGCATCCGCTTACAGACAAGCTGTGACCGTCTCCGGGAGCTGCATGTGTCA
GAGGTTTTCACCGTCATCACCGAAACGCGCGAGACGAAAGGGCCTCGTGATACGCCTATTTTTATAGGTT
AATGTCATGATAATAATGGTTTCTTAGACGTCAGGTGGCACTTTTCGGGGAAATGTGCGCGGAACCCCTA
TTTGTTTATTTTTCTAAATACATTCAAATATGTATCCGCTCATGAGACAATAACCCTGATAAATGCTTCA
ATAATATTGAAAAAGGAAGAGTATGAGTATTCAACATTTCCGTGTCGCCCTTATTCCCTTTTTTGCGGCA
TTTTGCCTTCCTGTTTTTGCTCACCCAGAAACGCTGGTGAAAGTAAAAGATGCTGAAGATCAGTTGGGTG
CACGAGTGGGTTACATCGAACTGGATCTCAACAGCGGTAAGATCCTTGAGAGTTTTCGCCCCGAAGAACG
TTTTCCAATGATGAGCACTTTTAAAGTTCTGCTATGTGGCGCGGTATTATCCCGTATTGACGCCGGGCAA
GAGCAACTCGGTCGCCGCATACACTATTCTCAGAATGACTTGGTTGAGTACTCACCAGTCACAGAAAAGC
ATCTTACGGATGGCATGACAGTAAGAGAATTATGCAGTGCTGCCATAACCATGAGTGATAACACTGCGGC
CAACTTACTTCTGACAACGATCGGAGGACCGAAGGAGCTAACCGCTTTTTTGCACAACATGGGGGATCAT
GTAACTCGCCTTGATCGTTGGGAACCGGAGCTGAATGAAGCCATACCAAACGACGAGCGTGACACCACGA
TGCCTGTAGCAATGGCAACAACGTTGCGCAAACTATTAACTGGCGAACTACTTACTCTAGCTTCCCGGCA
ACAATTAATAGACTGGATGGAGGCGGATAAAGTTGCAGGACCACTTCTGCGCTCGGCCCTTCCGGCTGGC
TGGTTTATTGCTGATAAATCTGGAGCCGGTGAGCGTGGGTCTCGCGGTATCATTGCAGCACTGGGGCCAG
ATGGTAAGCCCTCCCGTATCGTAGTTATCTACACGACGGGGAGTCAGGCAACTATGGATGAACGAAATAG
ACAGATCGCTGAGATAGGTGCCTCACTGATTAAGCATTGGTAACTGTCAGACCAAGTTTACTCATATATA
CTTTAGATTGATTTAAAACTTCATTTTTAATTTAAAAGGATCTAGGTGAAGATCCTTTTTGATAATCTCA
TGACCAAAATCCCTTAACGTGAGTTTTCGTTCCACTGAGCGTCAGACCCCGTAGAAAAGATCAAAGGATC
TTCTTGAGATCCTTTTTTTCTGCGCGTAATCTGCTGCTTGCAAACAAAAAAACCACCGCTACCAGCGGTG
GTTTGTTTGCCGGATCAAGAGCTACCAACTCTTTTTCCGAAGGTAACTGGCTTCAGCAGAGCGCAGATAC
CAAATACTGTTCTTCTAGTGTAGCCGTAGTTAGGCCACCACTTCAAGAACTCTGTAGCACCGCCTACATA
CCTCGCTCTGCTAATCCTGTTACCAGTGGCTGCTGCCAGTGGCGATAAGTCGTGTCTTACCGGGTTGGAC
TCAAGACGATAGTTACCGGATAAGGCGCAGCGGTCGGGCTGAACGGGGGGTTCGTGCACACAGCCCAGCT
TGGAGCGAACGACCTACACCGAACTGAGATACCTACAGCGTGAGCTATGAGAAAGCGCCACGCTTCCCGA
AGGGAGAAAGGCGGACAGGTATCCGGTAAGCGGCAGGGTCGGAACAGGAGAGCGCACGAGGGAGCTTCCA
GGGGGAAACGCCTGGTATCTTTATAGTCCTGTCGGGTTTCGCCACCTCTGACTTGAGCGTCGATTTTTGT
GATGCTCGTCAGGGGGGCGGAGCCTATGGAAAAACGCCAGCAACGCGGCCTTTTTACGGTTCCTGGCCTT
TTGCTGGCCTTTTGCTCACATGTCCTGCAGGCAGCTGCGCGCTCGCTCGCTCACTGAGGCCGCCCGGGCG
TCGGGCGACCTTTGGTCGCCCGGCCTCAGTGAGCGAGCGAGCGCGCAGAGAGGGAGTGGCCAACTCCATC
ACTAGGGGTTCCTGCGGCCGCACGCGTTTACTCCCTATCAGTGATAGAGAACGTATGTCGAGTTTACTCC
CTATCAGTGATAGAGAAC
